Addgene plasmid #229836: p5E-dr-myl7-pro (JDW 1148)
Purpose: A gateway compatible 5' entry clone containing the mysoin light chain seven (myl7/cmlc2) promoter for cardiomyocyte specific expression.
Depositing lab: Joshua Wythe. Depositing organization: University of Virginia. Publication: MultiSite Assembly of Gateway Induced Clones (MAGIC): a flexible cloning toolbox for use in vertebrate model systems. Gillespie WB 3rd, Zhang Y, Ruiz OE, Cerda J 3rd, Ortiz-Guzman J, Sherman M, Turner WD, Largoza G, Mosser LE, Fujimoto E, Chien CB, Kwan KM, Arenkiel BR, Devine WP, Wythe JD. Development. 2025 Nov 15;152(22):dev204308. doi: 10.1242/dev.204308. Epub 2025 Nov 13. PubMed 41230856.
Backbone
  Vector backbone: pDONR P4-P1r
  Vector type: Gateway entry clone
Growth in bacteria
  Bacterial resistance: Kanamycin, 50 μg/mL
  Growth temperature: 37°C
  Growth strain: NEB Stable
  Copy number: High Copy
Gene/Insert
  Gene/Insert name: cmlc2/myl7
  Species: D. rerio (zebrafish)
  Cloning method: Gene Synthesis
Terms and licenses: Academic/Nonprofit Terms; Industry Terms: Not Available to Industry
Depositor comments: Please visit https://doi.org/10.1101/2024.07.13.603267 for bioRxiv preprint.
How to cite: p5E-dr-myl7-pro (JDW 1148) was a gift from Joshua Wythe (Addgene plasmid # 229836 ; http://n2t.net/addgene:229836 ; RRID:Addgene_229836)
