[The description below was written by a language model from this plasmid's Addgene catalogue record and pLannotate feature annotations shown in this document.]
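Description:
p5E-dr-myl7-pro (JDW 1148) is a Gateway 5' entry clone built on the pDONR P4-P1r backbone. It carries the zebrafish (Danio rerio) myosin light chain 7 (myl7, also known as cmlc2) promoter, a regulatory element used for cardiomyocyte-specific expression. The plasmid is about 3.6 kb. It replicates in E. coli from a high-copy ColE1/pUC-type origin and is selected with kanamycin through an aminoglycoside phosphotransferase (KanR) gene. The insert was produced by gene synthesis.

In the automated feature table the promoter itself is not annotated. It presumably corresponds to the roughly 950 bp unannotated interval between the two recombination sites. The upstream site is called as an attL1 fragment overlapping an attB4 core, which is what an attL4 site would be expected to look like in such an annotation. The downstream site is called as attR1. This attL4/attR1 arrangement is characteristic of a 5' element in MultiSite Gateway cloning. In an LR Clonase reaction the promoter is joined in order with a middle entry clone (typically a coding sequence) and a 3' entry clone (for example a tag or polyadenylation signal) in a compatible destination vector, so that the myl7 promoter sits directly upstream of the chosen payload. The rrnB T1 and T2 terminators upstream of the cassette shield it from read-through transcription from the backbone. The T7 promoter and the short lacI and lacZα fragments are backbone remnants.

The plasmid belongs to a modular Gateway toolbox for vertebrate model systems. It is suited to assembling transgenes that need heart-restricted expression, but the record does not specify particular downstream constructs.
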