Features (pLannotate 1.2.2; 10 found; start..end, strand, type, name):
    121..213     +  CDS            lacI (fragment): lac repressor; lacI; The lac repressor binds to the lac operator to inhibit transcription in E. coli. This inhibition can be relieved by adding lactose or isopropyl-β-D-thiogalactopyranoside (IPTG).
    268..295     -  terminator     rrnB T2 terminator: transcription terminator T2 from the E. coli rrnB gene
    427..470     +  terminator     rrnB T1 terminator: Escherichia coli rrnB; transcription terminator T1 from the E. coli rrnB gene
    517..553     -  CDS            lacZα (fragment): LacZα fragment of β-galactosidase; lacZ fragment
    592..677     +  protein_bind   attL1 (fragment): mutant version of attL; recombination site for the Gateway® LR reaction LR Clonase™
    668..688     +  protein_bind   attB4: mutant version of attB; core recombination site for the Gateway® BP reaction BP Clonase™
   1635..1758    +  protein_bind   attR1: mutant version of attR; recombination site for the Gateway® LR reaction LR Clonase™
   1831..1849    -  promoter       T7 promoter: promoter for bacteriophage T7 RNA polymerase
   1983..2792    +  CDS            KanR: aminoglycoside phosphotransferase; aph(3')-Ia; confers resistance to kanamycin in bacteria or G418 (Geneticin®) in eukaryotes
   2939..3527    +  rep_origin     ori: high-copy-number ColE1/pMB1/pBR322/pUC origin of replication
>Addgene plasmid #229836 | p5E-dr-myl7-pro (JDW 1148) | addgene full sequence | sequence record 458201 | Addgene NGS Result
CTTTCCTGCGTTATCCCCTGATTCTGTGGATAACCGTATTACCGCCTTTGAGTGAGCTGATACCGCTCGC
CGCAGCCGAACGACCGAGCGCAGCGAGTCAGTGAGCGAGGAAGCGGAAGAGCGCCCAATACGCAAACCGC
CTCTCCCCGCGCGTTGGCCGATTCATTAATGCAGCTGGCACGACAGGTTTCCCGACTGGAAAGCGGGCAG
TGAGCGCAACGCAATTAATACGCGTACCGCTAGCCAGGAAGAGTTTGTAGAAACGCAAAAAGGCCATCCG
TCAGGATGGCCTTCTGCTTAGTTTGATGCCTGGCAGTTTATGGCGGGCGTCCTGCCCGCCACCCTCCGGG
CCGTTGCTTCACAACGTTCAAATCCGCTCCCGGCGGATTTGTCCTACTCAGGAGAGCGTTCACCGACAAA
CAACAGATAAAACGAAAGGCCCAGTCTTCCGACTGAGCCTTTCGTTTTATTTGATGCCTGGCAGTTCCCT
ACTCTCGCGTTAACGCTAGCATGGATGTTTTCCCAGTCACGACGTTGTAAAACGACGGCCAGTCTTAAGC
TCGGGCCCGAGTTAACGCTACCATGGAGCTCCAAATAATGATTTTATTTTGACTGATAGTGACCTGTTCG
TTGCAACAAATTGATAAGCAATGCTTTTTTATAATGCCAACTTTGTATAGAAAAGTTGGCGGCCGCACTA
GTTACGTAAAAGCTTAAATCAGTTGTGTTAAATAAGAGACATTCAAAATAAATGTAAATGAGCTCTCCAA
ATCAGCAGACTTAACATTCTTTAAAATGATTGATTCAATAGTGATAAAAATCAGGCATAGCCAGTTGTAA
CTTTAGATAAATTACAGAAAATGTCAAATACAGAGAACCGATTCTTTTTTATGATACATCCAAGCACACA
TTTAACACAATCCAGGCAAACCCCGAATTTCACAGTCACAAGCACTGTTTGTACAAGAGCTTTGCCTAAG
GACACACAGTCTCTATAAGTCCAGGTCGTTGGTTTCACTCTTATTTTAAACATGTGACATTTTTCCTGCC
ATCCTGTCTTAGGCTGCTGTTTGCTTCATTCCATGTCACATTAAATTCCTCAGTAGCACCTTTTACACAC
ACAGCCAATCTTTTCCAGAAAATTCAATTGCTTTGAAGAGATAATGTGTGAACAAATCCATTTAGAAAAG
GAAAATTAAGAATTTGTAAAATCATCTGTAAATTGTTGGCATTCTTCTGTATATGAACATCACATCATTT
ACAGGTAAAGGTCTGGTCATTAATTATATGACAATTTACTGGTATTATTTTGTGAAAGGGGCTATTTTCA
ATGCGTTCATCCATCCTTTTCATCCCTCAAATCTCTCATTCACGTCCCCCTCCCCATCTGCACACTTTAT
CTCATTTTCCACCCTGCTGGAATCTGAGCACTTGTGCAGTTATCAGGGCTCCTGTATTTAGGAGGCTCTG
GGTGTCCATGTAGGGGACGAACAGAAACACTGCAGACCTTTATAGAAGAACAATTGATAAGAGTCCTCAT
ACATAAAGACTCCATTAGTAAGCCAGTGACCCAGGAGCCCAGACCAACAGCAAAGCAGACAGTGACCTAC
GTAGGCGCGCCGTCGACGCTAGCTCAAGTTTGTACAAAAAAGTTGAACGAGAAACGTAAAATGATATAAA
TATCAATATATTAAATTAGATTTTGCATAAAAAACAGACTACATAATACTGTAAAACACAACATATGCAG
TCACTATGAACCAACTACTTAGATGGTATTAGTGACCTGTAGAATTCGAGCTCTAGAGCTGCAGGGCGGC
CGCGATATCCCCTATAGTGAGTCGTATTACATGGTCATAGCTGTTTCCTGGCAGCTCTGGCCCGTGTCTC
AAAATCTCTGATGTTACATTGCACAAGATAAAAATATATCATCATGAACAATAAAACTGTCTGCTTACAT
AAACAGTAATACAAGGGGTGTTATGAGCCATATTCAACGGGAAACGTCGAGGCCGCGATTAAATTCCAAC
ATGGATGCTGATTTATATGGGTATAAATGGGCTCGCGATAATGTCGGGCAATCAGGTGCGACAATCTATC
GCTTGTATGGGAAGCCCGATGCGCCAGAGTTGTTTCTGAAACATGGCAAAGGTAGCGTTGCCAATGATGT
TACAGATGAGATGGTCAGACTAAACTGGCTGACGGAATTTATGCCTCTTCCGACCATCAAGCATTTTATC
CGTACTCCTGATGATGCATGGTTACTCACCACTGCGATCCCCGGAAAAACAGCATTCCAGGTATTAGAAG
AATATCCTGATTCAGGTGAAAATATTGTTGATGCGCTGGCAGTGTTCCTGCGCCGGTTGCATTCGATTCC
TGTTTGTAATTGTCCTTTTAACAGCGATCGCGTATTTCGTCTCGCTCAGGCGCAATCACGAATGAATAAC
GGTTTGGTTGATGCGAGTGATTTTGATGACGAGCGTAATGGCTGGCCTGTTGAACAAGTCTGGAAAGAAA
TGCATAAACTTTTGCCATTCTCACCGGATTCAGTCGTCACTCATGGTGATTTCTCACTTGATAACCTTAT
TTTTGACGAGGGGAAATTAATAGGTTGTATTGATGTTGGACGAGTCGGAATCGCAGACCGATACCAGGAT
CTTGCCATCCTATGGAACTGCCTCGGTGAGTTTTCTCCTTCATTACAGAAACGGCTTTTTCAAAAATATG
GTATTGATAATCCTGATATGAATAAATTGCAGTTTCATTTGATGCTCGATGAGTTTTTCTAATCAGAATT
GGTTAATTGGTTGTAACACTGGCAGAGCATTACGCTGACTTGACGGGACGGCGCAAGCTCATGACCAAAA
TCCCTTAACGTGAGTTACGCGTCGTTCCACTGAGCGTCAGACCCCGTAGAAAAGATCAAAGGATCTTCTT
GAGATCCTTTTTTTCTGCGCGTAATCTGCTGCTTGCAAACAAAAAAACCACCGCTACCAGCGGTGGTTTG
TTTGCCGGATCAAGAGCTACCAACTCTTTTTCCGAAGGTAACTGGCTTCAGCAGAGCGCAGATACCAAAT
ACTGTTCTTCTAGTGTAGCCGTAGTTAGGCCACCACTTCAAGAACTCTGTAGCACCGCCTACATACCTCG
CTCTGCTAATCCTGTTACCAGTGGCTGCTGCCAGTGGCGATAAGTCGTGTCTTACCGGGTTGGACTCAAG
ACGATAGTTACCGGATAAGGCGCAGCGGTCGGGCTGAACGGGGGGTTCGTGCACACAGCCCAGCTTGGAG
CGAACGACCTACACCGAACTGAGATACCTACAGCGTGAGCTATGAGAAAGCGCCACGCTTCCCGAAGGGA
GAAAGGCGGACAGGTATCCGGTAAGCGGCAGGGTCGGAACAGGAGAGCGCACGAGGGAGCTTCCAGGGGG
AAACGCCTGGTATCTTTATAGTCCTGTCGGGTTTCGCCACCTCTGACTTGAGCGTCGATTTTTGTGATGC
TCGTCAGGGGGGCGGAGCCTATGGAAAAACGCCAGCAACGCGGCCTTTTTACGGTTCCTGGCCTTTTGCT
GGCCTTTTGCTCACATGTT
